>Addgene plasmid #190639 | dora[A]_rescue_construct | addgene full sequence | sequence record 373462 | Addgene NGS Result
AAGGAAGGGTGGGGCGGGGCGTGGCGGGGTCTGTGGCTGGGCGCGACGTCACCGACGTTGGAGCCACTCC
TTTGACCATGTGTGCGTGTGTGTATTATTCGTGTCTCGCCACTCGCCGGTTGTTTTTTTCTTTTTATGCT
GCGCTCTCTCTAGCGCCATCTCGCTTACGCATGCTCAACGCACCGCATGTTGCCGTTTCCTTTTATGCGT
CATTTTGGCTCGAAATAGGCAATTATTTAAACAAAGATTAGTCAACGAAAACGCTAAAATAAATAAGTCT
ACAATATGGTTACTTATTGCCATGTGTGTGCAGCCAACGATAGCAACAAAAGCAACAACACAGGTGGCTT
TCCCTCTTTCACTTTTTGTTTGCAAGCCGCGTGCGAGCAAGACGGCACGACCGGCAAACGCAATTACGCT
GACAAAGAGCAGACGAAGTTTTGGCGAAAAACATCAAGGCGCCTGATACGAATGCATTTGCAATAACAAT
TGCGATATTTAATATTGTTTATGAAGCTGTTTGACTTCAAAACACACAAAAAAAAAAATAAAACAAATTA
TTTGAAAGAGAATTAGGAATCGGACGCTTATCGTTAGGGTAACAACAAGAAATGCTTACTGAGTCACAGC
CTCTGGAAAACTGCCGCAAGCCAGAGAGAGAGAGAAAAAGAGGGAGAGCAGCTTAGACCGCATGTGCTTG
TGTGTGAGGCGTCTCTCTCTTCGTCTCTGTTGCGCAAACGCATAGACTGCACTGAAAAAATCGATTACCT
ATTTTTTATGAATGAATATTTGCACTATTACTATTCAAAACTATTAAGATAGCAATCACATTCAATAGCC
AAATACTATACCACCTGAGCGATGCAACGAAATGATCAATTTGAGCAAAAATGCTGCATATTTAGGACGG
CATCATTATAGAAATGCTTCTTGCTGTGTACTTTTCTCTCGTCTGGCAGCTGTTTCGCCGTTATTGTTAA
AACCGGCTTAAGTTAGGTGTGTTTTCTACGACTAGTGAATGCCCTACTAGAAGATGTGTGTTGCACAAAA
TGTCCCTGGAATAACCAATTTGAAGTGCAGATAGCAGTAAACGTAAGCTAATATGAATATTATTTAACTG
TAATGTTTTAATATCGCTGGACATTACTAATAAACCCACTATAAACACATGTACATATGTATGTTTTGGC
ATACAATGAGTAGTTGGGGAAAAAATGTGTAAAAGCACCGTGACCATCACAGCATAAAGATAACCAGCTG
AAGTATCGAATATGAGTAACCCCCAAATTGAATCACATGCCGCAACTGATAGGACCCATGGAAGTACACT
CTTCATGGCGATATACAAGACACACACAAGCACGAACACCCAGTTGCGGAGGAAATTCTCCGTAAATGAA
AACCCAATCGGCGAACAATTCATACCCATATATGGTAAAAGTTTTGAACGCGACTTGAGAGCGGAGAGCA
TTGCGGCTGATAAGGTTTTAGCGCTAAGCGGGCTTTATAAAACGGGCTGCGGGACCAGTTTTCATATCAC
TACCGTTTGAGTTCTTGTGCTGTGTGGATACTCCTCCCGACACAAAGCCGCTCCATCAGCCAGCAGTCGT
CTAATCCAGAGACCCCGGATCGGGGTACCTACTAGTCCAGTGTGGTGGAATTCATGGACCGCTTCAGCTT
CGACGACTCCATCCGCTTCGAGGAAGACTCCCTCTGCAGCTGGAGCTCTGAACCGGAATCGCTGTGCAAC
AACTGGCGCGGCTGGAAGAAGCCCGCTGCAGGCAGCGGCGCAGGCAATGGCGGCTTGAGCGGCATGGGCG
GTATGGCTGTGGCCGGCGGCTCAGGAGCACCGCCGTTCGGAGGAGCAGGAGCCTCTGGTTCCTGCACACC
GGGCGGCAATGGAACGGCCATGGCCAACACATCCACCTGCGGCAGACATTATGAAGTATCCACATTGGCC
GAACTGGCAGCCCGCTGTGTGGCCTCCTACATACCGTTCGAGCTGGTTGAGCACGTGTATCCGCCGGTGC
CGGAGCAGCTGCAGCTGCGCATTGCGTTCTGGAGCTTTCCGGACAACGAGGAGGACATCCGGCTCTACTC
CTGTCTGGCCAATAGCTCGGCGGACGAGTTCAATCGCGGCGACTCGTTGTTTCGGTTGCGAGCTGTCAAG
GATCCGCTGCAGATAGGCTTTCACCTCTCGGCCAGCGTTGTCAATCAGACGCCGCGTGCCTATTTCAATG
TGGCCGTCACCTTTGACCGCCGACGCATCTCCTCTTGCAACTGCACCTGCACCTCGTCCGCCTACTGGTG
CTCCCACGTAGTCGCCGTTTGTCTGCATCGCATCCATTGCCCCCAGGAGGTCTGTCTGCGTGCCCCGGTA
TCGGAATCATTGACTCGCCTGCAACGCGACCAATTGCAAAAGTTTGCCCAGTATCTGATCAGCGAGCTGC
CTCAGCAGATCTTGCCGACGGCTCAGCGGCTCCTGGATGAGTTGCTCAGTGCGCAACCCACGGCGATCAA
CACTGTGTGCGGTGCACCTGATCCCACGGCTGGGGCCTCGATCAACGACCAGACCAGCTGGTATCTGGAC
GAGAAGACGTTGCATAACAACATTAAACGAATCCTCATCAAGTTCTGTTTGCCCGCCCCGATTGTGTTTA
GCGACGTAAACTATCTGACGAACTCGGCTCCCCCAGCGGCGGCCGAATGGAGCTCGCTACTCCGACCGCT
GCGGGGACGTGAGCCGGAGGGCATGTGGAATCTACTTTCGATCGTACGCGAGATGTACAGGCGCTGTGAT
CGGAACGCAGTGCGTCTGCTGGAGATCATCACGGAGGAGTGCTTGTACTGCGATCAGATACTCATCTGGT
GGTTCCAGACGAAGTTGGCACTGATGATGGGGTCCCACGGCCACTCCGGCGGTAAGCATTCTAACACTCA
CTCCAACTCCACGGCACTGCAGCATGCTTGCAGTTCGCTGTGCGACGAAATCGTGGCACTGTGGCGATTG
GCAGCGCTCAATCCCGGCCTGGCGCCGGATGAGCGAGATATGCTGCACGCTCAGTTCACGGCCTGGCATC
TAAAGATTCTTGACCGGGTGGTCAAGAGCCGAATGATGCCGTCGTACACCAACAAGCACCAGCAGAACTC
GCGATCCGAGACGGAGCTGTTTATCGGCTTCAAGCCGGCCATCGAGGCGTGCTACTTGGACTGGGAGGGC
TACCCCATACCGGGAGTGACGCACACCCACGACACGAATCCCATCTACTACTCGCCGTTCACTTGCTTCA
AGCACACGGACCTCAAGGGCGAGTCTAACAATCCCGGCCAGCTGAATGCCACCCAAGCGCTGATGTCGAA
CAACAAGCACTACAATTACTTTAGTTCATCCAGCGATCATGGCATGCACGCAGGAGCCTTCAAGCAGAGG
TTGGACCGGCCTTTTCGTGAGTCGCGATTCTATACGAATCCGGCCGATCTGGACGGAGGAGCAGCGTTGG
CGGGCGGAGGATCCGGTAGGTTTTCCACGGGACTGGGCTCCGTTGCCGTTGGAGGAGCTGGTGCAGGAGG
CTTGGGTCAGATGAGCGGAGGAGTTAACAACTCTGTTGGAGGATCAGCGGCCGCCGAAGTGAATCCCGTG
CAGCAGCAGCTTCCCAGTGGCTCGGCGGGAGTCGGTGCCTCTGTGACAAATGCCAAGGTTGTGGTAGCAA
CAGATGGCAATCGTTCGAGTGCCAGCAGCGAGGGATTCTGCGAGAACGACGATTTCGGCGGCGACACCAG
CAGCAGTCACAACTACTGTCCACCTGGACAGGCGGTTGTGCCTGGCCAGAAATCAGCCCTCACGGAGTCG
GATTCGCAGAGCAGCTTCGATGCAGTGTCGCATCAGAGCAAGGATGAGCCACCAGTCGGGGGAGTGGGTG
TGGCAGTGGGTGTTGAACAAGCCCTTTCCACATCTGACACTTCGTCGGCCTCCTCCTCATCGTCATCTGC
TTCTACAGCTTCAGGGAGCTCTAATAGTTCCACTTCCTCTATGCTTATGGCTGGACAGGAGGCTACTGTC
GGTGTTGGTGGCGCTGTGCAGCAAACAACTCGTCGCCTCAGCAAGGATGAATCCTTTAGTAGCAGTAGCG
ACGAGTTCAACCAGGGAGGCGTGGGTGGATCAGCAGGTCGAGTGGCTATGGCCTCCAGTGGAAGCGGATC
GGGTGCTGGCGACACAGTAGCGGTGGGATCGGGATCAACAGCTGGCGGAGATCTGACGCCGGTGCCCAGC
ACGTCGGCAGCTGCCCGTGCTGCCTTGGCCGCCAGCTCGACAGGGCCGGTGATTTCTGCTTCACCTCATC
TCGCAGCTAGCGCCGCTGGAGGCTTAGGAGTGCTGGGTGTGGGTGCAGACCAGCCTTGCACCTCATCCGC
GCATGCAGCCCGAGCACTGGCAGCTGCAGTGGCTGCTTCCAGCGATAAGCCGCATGTTTTCTCCAATGTC
CGGCCCACAGAGGACGCCAAGGCCGGCCAGGCAAAAAAGAAAAAGGGATCAGGCAAGCTTGAGGGCAGAG
GAAGTCTTCTAACATGCGGTGACGTGGAGGAGAATCCCGGCCCTGCTAGCGGTAGCGGCAGCGGTAGCAT
GACCGAGTACAAGCCCACGGTGCGCCTCGCCACCCGCGACGACGTCCCCCGGGCCGTACGCACCCTCGCC
GCCGCGTTCGCCGACTACCCCGCCACGCGCCACACCGTCGACCCGGACCGCCACATCGAGCGGGTCACCG
AGCTGCAAGAACTCTTCCTCACGCGCGTCGGGCTCGACATCGGCAAGGTGTGGGTCGCGGACGACGGCGC
CGCGGTGGCGGTCTGGACCACGCCGGAGAGCGTCGAAGCGGGGGCGGTGTTCGCCGAGATCGGCCCGCGC
ATGGCCGAGTTGAGCGGTTCCCGGCTGGCCGCGCAGCAACAGATGGAAGGCCTCCTGGCGCCGCACCGGC
CCAAGGAGCCCGCGTGGTTCCTGGCCACCGTCGGCGTCTCGCCCGACCACCAGGGCAAGGGTCTGGGCAG
CGCCGTCGTGCTCCCCGGAGTGGAGGCGGCCGAGCGCGCCGGGGTGCCCGCCTTCCTGGAGACCTCCGCG
CCCCGCAACCTCCCCTTCTACGAGCGGCTCGGCTTCACCGTCACCGCCGACGTCGAGGTGCCCGAAGGAC
CGCGCACCTGGTGCATGACCCGCAAGCCCGGTGCCTGACTCGAGGGATCCAGACATGATAAGATACATTG
ATGAGTTTGGACAAACCACAACTAGAATGCAGTGAAAAAAATGCTTTATTTGTGAAATTTGTGATGCTAT
TGCTTTATTTGTAACCATTATAAGCTGCAATAAACAAGTTAACAACAACAATTGCATTCATTTTATGTTT
CAGGTTCAGGGGGAGGTGTGGGAGGTTTTTTAAAGCAAGTAAAACCTCTACAAATGTGGTATGGCTGATT
ATGATCAGTCGACCGATGCCCTTGAGAGCCTTCAACCCAGTCAGCTCCTTCCGGTGGGCGCGGGGCATGA
CTATCGTCGCCGCACTTATGACTGTCTTCTTTATCATGCAACTCGTAGGACAGGTGCCGGCAGCGCTCTG
GGTCATTTTCGGCGAGGACCGCTTTCGCTGGAGCGCGACGATGATCGGCCTGTCGCTTGCGGTATTCGGA
ATCTTGCACGCCCTCGCTCAAGCCTTCGTCACTGGTCCCGCCACCAAACGTTTCGGCGAGAAGCAGGCCA
TTATCGCCGGCATGGCGGCCGACGCGCTGGGCTACGTCTTGCTGGCGTTCGCGACGCGAGGCTGGATGGC
CTTCCCCATTATGATTCTTCTCGCTTCCGGCGGCATCGGGATGCCCGCGTTGCAGGCCATGCTGTCCAGG
CAGGTAGATGACGACCATCAGGGACAGCTTCAAGGCCAGCAAAAGGCCAGGAACCGTAAAAAGGCCGCGT
TGCTGGCGTTTTTCCATAGGCTCCGCCCCCCTGACGAGCATCACAAAAATCGACGCTCAAGTCAGAGGTG
GCGAAACCCGACAGGACTATAAAGATACCAGGCGTTTCCCCCTGGAAGCTCCCTCGTGCGCTCTCCTGTT
CCGACCCTGCCGCTTACCGGATACCTGTCCGCCTTTCTCCCTTCGGGAAGCGTGGCGCTTTCTCATAGCT
CACGCTGTAGGTATCTCAGTTCGGTGTAGGTCGTTCGCTCCAAGCTGGGCTGTGTGCACGAACCCCCCGT
TCAGCCCGACCGCTGCGCCTTATCCGGTAACTATCGTCTTGAGTCCAACCCGGTAAGACACGACTTATCG
CCACTGGCAGCAGCCACTGGTAACAGGATTAGCAGAGCGAGGTATGTAGGCGGTGCTACAGAGTTCTTGA
AGTGGTGGCCTAACTACGGCTACACTAGAAGGACAGTATTTGGTATCTGCGCTCTGCTGAAGCCAGTTAC
CTTCGGAAAAAGAGTTGGTAGCTCTTGATCCGGCAAACAAACCACCGCTGGTAGCGGTGGTTTTTTTGTT
TGCAAGCAGCAGATTACGCGCAGAAAAAAAGGATCTCAAGAAGATCCTTTGATCTTTTCTACGGGGTCTG
ACGCTCAGTGGAACGAAAACTCACGTTAAGGGATTTTGGTCATGAGATTATCAAAAAGGATCTTCACCTA
GATCCTTTTAAATTAAAAATGAAGTTTTAAATCAATCTAAAGTATATATGAGTAAACTTGGTCTGACAGT
TACCAATGCTTAATCAGTGAGGCACCTATCTCAGCGATCTGTCTATTTCGTTCATCCATAGTTGCCTGAC
TCCCCGTCGTGTAGATAACTACGATACGGGAGGGCTTACCATCTGGCCCCAGTGCTGCAATGATACCGCG
AGACCCACGCTCACCGGCTCCAGATTTATCAGCAATAAACCAGCCAGCCGGAAGGGCCGAGCGCAGAAGT
GGTCCTGCAACTTTATCCGCCTCCATCCAGTCTATTAATTGTTGCCGGGAAGCTAGAGTAAGTAGTTCGC
CAGTTAATAGTTTGCGCAACGTTGTTGCCATTGCTGCAGGCATCGTGGTGTCACGCTCGTCGTTTGGTAT
GGCTTCATTCAGCTCCGGTTCCCAACGATCAAGGCGAGTTACATGATCCCCCATGTTGTGCAAAAAAGCG
GTTAGCTCCTTCGGTCCTCCGATCGTTGTCAGAAGTAAGTTGGCCGCAGTGTTATCACTCATGGTTATGG
CAGCACTGCATAATTCTCTTACTGTCATGCCATCCGTAAGATGCTTTTCTGTGACTGGTGAGTACTCAAC
CAAGTCATTCTGAGAATAGTGTATGCGGCGACCGAGTTGCTCTTGCCCGGCGTCAACACGGGATAATACC
GCGCCACATAGCAGAACTTTAAAAGTGCTCATCATTGGAAAACGTTCTTCGGGGCGAAAACTCTCAAGGA
TCTTACCGCTGTTGAGATCCAGTTCGATGTAACCCACTCGTGCACCCAACTGATCTTCAGCATCTTTTAC
TTTCACCAGCGTTTCTGGGTGAGCAAAAACAGGAAGGCAAAATGCCGCAAAAAAGGGAATAAGGGCGACA
CGGAAATGTTGAATACTCATACTCTTCCTTTTTCAATATTATTGAAGCATTTATCAGGGTTATTGTCTCA
TGAGCGGATACATATTTGAATGTATTTAGAAAAATAAACAAATAGGGGTTCCGCGCACATTTCCCCGAAA
AGTGCCACCTGACGTCTAAGAAACCATTATTATCATGACATTAACCTATAAAAATAGGCGTATCACGAGG
CCCTTTCGTCTTCAAGAATTAATTCTATATTCTAAAAACACAAATGATACTTCTAAAAAAAAATCATGAA
TGGCATCAACTCTGAATCAAATCTTTGCAGATGCACCTACTTCTCATTTCCACTGTCACATCATTTTTCC
AGATCTAAAAAAGCACCGACTCGGTGCCACTTTTTCAAGTTGATAACGGACTAGCCTTATTTTAACTTGC
TATTTCTAGCTCTAAAACTACATAACGAATAAAAAAGGATTTAAGTGCAAATGGTAAAAAAGTGTCGAGT
TTTTCTTGAGTTGATTGTGCTGTAATGAGACTCTGCATTCGGCATTTGACTCGGCTTTTCCTACTCGTGC
CGTATTTCAGGCTGCAAGTCGAACAGATCTCGCTGCCTGTTATGTGGCCCACAAACCAAGACACGTTTTA
TGGCCATTAAAGCTGGCTGATCGTCGCCAAACACCAAATACATAATGAATATGTACACATTCGAGAAAGA
AGCGATCAAAGAAGCGTCTTCGGGCGGAGTAGGAGAATGCGGAGGAGAAGGAGAACGAGCTGATCTAGTA
TCTCTCCACAATCCAATGCCAACTGACCAACTGGCCATATTCGGAGCAATTTGAAGCCAATTTCCATCGC
CTGGCGATCGCTCCATTCTTGGCTATATGTTTTTCACCGTTACCCGGGGCCATTTTCAAAGACTCGTCGG
CAAGATAAGATTGTGTCACTCGCTGTCTCTCTTCATTTGTCGAAGAATGCTGAGGAATTTCGCGATGACG
TCGGCGAGTATTTTGAAGAATGAGAATAATTTGTATTTATACGAAAATCAGTTAGTGGAATTTTCTACAA
AAACATGTTATCTATAGATAATTTTGTTGCAAAATATGTTGACTATGACAAAGATTGTATGTATATCTTT
AATGTATTCTCATTTTCTTATGTATTTATAATGGCAATGATGATACTGATGATATTTTAAGATGATGCCA
GACCAAAAGGCTTGAATTTCTGCGTCTTTTGCCGAACGCAGTGCATGTGCAATTGTTGTTTTTTGGAATA
TTCAATTTTCGGACTGTCCGCTTTGATTTCAGTTTCTTGGCTTATTCAAAAAGCAAAGTAAAGCCAAAAA
AGCGAGATGGCAATACCAAATGCGGCAAAACGGTAGTGGAAGGAAAGGGGTGCGGGGCAGCGG
Features (pLannotate 1.2.2; 13 found; start..end, strand, type, name):
   1664..4498    +  CDS            ZSWM8_DROME (fragment): Experimental evidence at transcript level: Swiss-Prot protein existence level 2. Substrate recognition component of a SCF-like E3 ubiquitin- protein ligase complex that promotes target-directed microRNA degradation (TDMD), a process that mediates degradation of microRNAs (miRNAs) (PubMed:33184237). The SCF-like E3 ubiquitin-protein ligase complex acts by catalyzing ubiquitination and subsequent degradation of AGO1, thereby exposing miRNAs for degradation (By similarity). From Drosophila melanogaster (Fruit fly).
   4499..4525    +  CDS            nucleoplasmin NLS (fragment): bipartite nuclear localization signal from nucleoplasmin
   4619..5218    +  CDS            PuroR: puromycin N-acetyltransferase; pac from Streptomyces alboniger; confers resistance to puromycin
   5226..5360    -  polyA_signal   SV40 poly(A) signal: SV40 polyadenylation signal
   5383..5467    -  CDS            large T antigen (fragment): large T antigen from SV40 (simian virus 40)
   5468..5915    +  CDS            TcR (fragment): tetracycline efflux protein; tet; confers resistance to tetracycline
   5961..6549    -  rep_origin     ori: high-copy-number ColE1/pMB1/pBR322/pUC origin of replication
   6720..7580    -  CDS            AmpR: β-lactamase; bla; confers resistance to ampicillin, carbenicillin, and related antibiotics
   7581..7685    -  promoter       AmpR promoter: bla
   7835..7916    +  promoter       Ac5 promoter (fragment): Drosophila melanogaster actin 5C promoter
   7923..7998    -  misc_RNA       gRNA scaffold: guide RNA scaffold for the Streptococcus pyogenes CRISPR/Cas9 system
   7999..8144    -  promoter       dU6-2 promoter (fragment): RNA polymerase III promoter for Drosophila U6-2 snRNA (Das et al., 1987)
   8145..1623    +  promoter       Ac5 promoter (across the origin): Drosophila melanogaster actin 5c promoter
