[The description below was written by a language model from this plasmid's Addgene catalogue record and pLannotate feature annotations shown in this document.]
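Description:
dora[A]_rescue_construct is an insect expression plasmid of about 9 kb, built on the pAc-sgRNA-Cas9 backbone for use in Drosophila S2 cells. It is propagated in E. coli as a high-copy plasmid through a ColE1/pUC-type origin and selected with ampicillin via a β-lactamase gene under its own promoter. According to the record, the backbone was double-digested with BstZ17I and SapI to disrupt sgRNA expression. This fits the feature table, which shows only a fragment of the dU6-2 Pol III promoter next to the remaining S. pyogenes gRNA scaffold. Partial tetracycline-resistance and SV40 large T antigen sequences are also annotated and appear to be non-functional backbone remnants.

The payload is a truncated coding sequence of Drosophila melanogaster Dora (Dorado, CG34401), limited to amino acids 1–945 and cloned between EcoRI and FseI sites. It is driven by the constitutive Actin-5c promoter, which is annotated as spanning the sequence origin. Dora is the fly ZSWIM8 orthologue, the substrate-recognition component of an E3 ubiquitin ligase complex that promotes target-directed microRNA degradation by triggering Argonaute turnover. Directly after the Dora fragment lie a partial nucleoplasmin nuclear localization signal, probably carried over from the Cas9 cassette of the parent vector, and then a puromycin N-acetyltransferase gene followed by an SV40 polyadenylation signal. No separate promoter is annotated for the puromycin marker, so it appears to be co-expressed from the same Actin-5c transcript, although the record does not identify the linking element.

The stated purpose is puromycin-selectable expression of truncated Dora in S2 cells. The name indicates a rescue reagent, presumably for restoring or testing Dora function in microRNA degradation studies.
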