Addgene plasmid #190639: dora[A]_rescue_construct
Purpose: Puromycin-selectable expression of truncated Dora (CG34401) in Drosophila S2 cells
Depositing lab: David Bartel. Depositing organization: Whitehead Institute for Biomedical Research. Publication: Endogenous transcripts direct microRNA degradation in Drosophila, and this targeted degradation is required for proper embryonic development. Kingston ER, Blodgett LW, Bartel DP. Mol Cell. 2022 Sep 15. pii: S1097-2765(22)00849-8. doi: 10.1016/j.molcel.2022.08.029. PubMed 36150386.
Backbone
  Vector backbone: pAc-sgRNA-Cas9
  Backbone manufacturer: Ji-Long Liu
  Backbone size w/o insert (bp): 6300
  Total vector size (bp): 8953
  Modifications to backbone: double-digested with BstZ17I and SapI to disrupt sgRNA expression
  Vector type: Insect Expression
  Selectable markers: Puromycin
Growth in bacteria
  Bacterial resistance: Ampicillin, 100 μg/mL
  Growth temperature: 37°C
  Growth strain: DH5alpha
  Copy number: High Copy
Gene/Insert
  Gene/Insert name: Dorado (alt names: Dora; CG34401)
  Species: D. melanogaster (fly)
  Insert size (bp): 2832
  Mutation: Truncated to contain amino acids 1-945
  Entrez Gene: CG34401 (a.k.a. Dmel_CG34401, CG15037, CG17757, CG32542, CG7307, CG7317, Dmel\CG34401, Dmel_CG17757, Dmel_CG32542)
  Promoter: Actin-5c
  Cloning method: Restriction Enzyme; 5′ cloning site EcoRI (not destroyed); 3′ cloning site FseI (not destroyed)
  Sequencing primers: 5′ gagttcttgtgctgtgtgga
Terms and licenses: Academic/Nonprofit Terms; Industry Terms: Not Available to Industry
How to cite: dora[A]_rescue_construct was a gift from David Bartel (Addgene plasmid # 190639 ; http://n2t.net/addgene:190639 ; RRID:Addgene_190639)
